Addgene plasmid #27725: pUT1135-HQ858679
Depositing lab: John Gray & Erich Grotewold. Depositing organization: University of Toledo. Publication: The Maize TFome--development of a transcription factor open reading frame collection for functional genomics. Burdo B, Gray J, Goetting-Minesky MP, Wittler B, Hunt M, Li T, Velliquette D, Thomas J, Gentzel I, dos Santos Brito M, Mejia-Guerra MK, Connolly LN, Qaisi D, Li W, Casas MI, Doseff AI, Grotewold E. Plant J. 2014 Oct;80(2):356-66. doi: 10.1111/tpj.12623. Epub 2014 Aug 26. PubMed 25053252.
Backbone
  Vector backbone: pENTR/D
  Backbone manufacturer: Invitrogen
  Backbone size w/o insert (bp): 2580
  Vector type: Entry vector
Growth in bacteria
  Bacterial resistance: Kanamycin, 50 μg/mL
  Growth temperature: 37°C
  Growth strain: DH5alpha
  Growth instructions: E. coli TOP10
  Copy number: Low Copy
Gene/Insert
  Gene/Insert name: SBP transcription factor from DR964939
  Species: Zea mays
  Insert size (bp): 1134
  GenBank ID: HQ858679
  Cloning method: Restriction Enzyme
  Sequencing primers: 5′ M13 For; 3′ M13 Rev
Terms and licenses: Academic/Nonprofit Terms; Industry Terms: Not Available to Industry
Depositor comments: This CDS was amplified using PCR from a full length cDNA template from the Maize Full-length cDNA Project (www.maizecdna.org) and the PCR product included the stop codon. The PCR product was cloned into a Gateway pENTR/D vector. Further information on this gene may be obtained at www.grassius.org using the GenBank number. (The second half of the plasmid name is the GenBank Number for the sequence of the insert)
How to cite: pUT1135-HQ858679 was a gift from John Gray & Erich Grotewold (Addgene plasmid # 27725 ; http://n2t.net/addgene:27725 ; RRID:Addgene_27725)
