[The description below was written by a language model from this plasmid's Addgene catalogue record and pLannotate feature annotations shown in this document.]
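Description:
pUT1135-HQ858679 is a Gateway entry clone built on the Invitrogen pENTR/D backbone. It carries the coding sequence of a maize (Zea mays) SBP-family transcription factor and belongs to the Maize TFome collection of transcription factor open reading frames for functional genomics. The plasmid is 3,714 nt in the depositor's full sequence, which matches the sum of the stated 2,580 bp backbone and 1,134 bp insert. It is propagated in E. coli under kanamycin selection through an aph(3')-Ia aminoglycoside phosphotransferase gene. Replication relies on a ColE1/pUC-type origin. The annotation describes this origin as high copy, whereas the catalogue entry lists the plasmid as low copy.

The 1,134 bp CDS was PCR-amplified from a full-length cDNA clone with its native stop codon retained, and it sits between attL1 and attL2 sites. Automated annotation labels the open reading frame by similarity to rice SPL17, an SBP-box protein thought to bind a GTAC-core consensus motif and possibly to act in panicle development. This label reflects homology only, and the insert itself is from maize. The attL sites allow LR Clonase-mediated transfer of the ORF into any attR-bearing destination vector. Because the stop codon is present, N-terminal fusions are possible but C-terminal fusions are not. No promoter drives the insert in the sense direction. A T7 promoter lies downstream of attL2 on the opposite strand, pointing back toward the insert. The rrnB T1 and T2 terminators upstream of attL1 insulate the cassette from read-through transcription. Short lacI and lacZα fragments are backbone remnants with no functional role. The clone serves as a source of the ORF for building expression constructs for downstream functional studies.
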