Features (pLannotate 1.2.2; 10 found; start..end, strand, type, name):
      1..100     +  protein_bind   attL1: mutant version of attL; recombination site for the Gateway® LR reaction LR Clonase™
    121..1254    +  CDS            SPL17: SPL17_ORYSJ - Experimental evidence at transcript level: Swiss-Prot protein existence level 2. Trans-acting factor that binds specifically to the consensus nucleotide sequence 5'-TNCGTACAA-3' (By similarity). May be involved in panicle development. From Oryza sativa subsp. japonica (Rice).
   1271..1370    -  protein_bind   attL2: mutant version of attL; recombination site for the Gateway® LR reaction LR Clonase™
   1388..1406    -  promoter       T7 promoter: promoter for bacteriophage T7 RNA polymerase
   1540..2349    +  CDS            KanR: aminoglycoside phosphotransferase; aph(3')-Ia; confers resistance to kanamycin in bacteria or G418 (Geneticin®) in eukaryotes
   2496..3084    +  rep_origin     ori: high-copy-number ColE1/pMB1/pBR322/pUC origin of replication
   3267..3359    +  CDS            lacI (fragment): lac repressor; lacI; The lac repressor binds to the lac operator to inhibit transcription in E. coli. This inhibition can be relieved by adding lactose or isopropyl-β-D-thiogalactopyranoside (IPTG).
   3414..3441    -  terminator     rrnB T2 terminator: transcription terminator T2 from the E. coli rrnB gene
   3573..3616    +  terminator     rrnB T1 terminator: Escherichia coli rrnB; transcription terminator T1 from the E. coli rrnB gene
   3663..3699    -  CDS            lacZα (fragment): LacZα fragment of β-galactosidase; lacZ fragment
>Addgene plasmid #27725 | pUT1135-HQ858679 | depositor full sequence | sequence record 13029 | Author sequence
CAAATAATGATTTTATTTTGACTGATAGTGACCTGTTCGTTGCAACAAATTGATGAGCAATGCTTTTTTA
TAATGCCAACTTTGTACAAAAAAGCAGGCTCCGCGGCCGCCCCCTTCACCATGGCGACCGGCGGCGGCAG
CAGCAGGAGCGACGACGTGCGCGGGCTCAAGTTTGGCAAGAAGATCTACTTCGAGCAGGACGGCGGGAGC
GGGAGCGGGGCGGGGGCGGTGGGCGGCAGGAAGGGGAAGGGCGTGGCCACCGGTGGCGCGAGGCCGGCGT
CCGCCGCCTCCGCAGCCCAGCCGCCGAGGTGCCAGGTGGACGGGTGCGGCGTGGATCTGAGCGCCGTCAA
GCAGTACTACTGCCGGCACAAGGTGTGCAACATGCACTCCAAGGAGCCGCGCGTCTTCGTCGCCGGCATC
GAGCAGCGCTTCTGCCAACAGTGCAGCAGGTTCCACCAGCTACATGAATTTGACCAAGGGAAACGTAGCT
GCCGCCGCCGCCTCATCGGTCACAACGAGCGCCGGAGGAAGCCACCACCTGGACCTCTCACTTCACGATA
TGGCCGGCTCGCTGCATCACTTCAAGAGCCTGGCAGGTTCAGAAGCTTCCTGCTCGACTTCTCGTACCCA
AGGGTTCCAAGCAGCGTGAGGGATGCGTGGCCAGGAATCCAGCACGGTGGCGACAGGATGCTGGGCACCG
TCCAGTGGCATGGGCACCAAGAACCTCCTCACCCACACCGCAGTGCAGCTGCTGGCTATGGCAACCATGC
TGCATACAACTGCCATGGCGGCTTGGTAGCAGGCGGGGCCCCAATGCTCTCCTCTGCCGCCTTTGAGCTC
CCGCCTGGCGGATGTGTCGCGGGAGTTGCCGCCGACTCCAGCTGTGCTCTCTCTCTTCTGTCAACTCAGC
CATGGGACACGACCTCCCACGACCACCGGTCCCCAGCAATGCCCGCGGCCGGCGCCTTCGACGGCACCCC
GGTGGCGCCGTCCGTCATGGCGAGCAGCTACGCGGCGTCGAGCGCCTGGACGGGCTCGCGGGACCCCGCT
GCCGACGGCGCCAGGAACGCGCAGCGTCTCGACGATGCTCTGCACCTGGTCCACCCAGGCTCCGCGGCGG
TCCACTTTTCCGGCGAGCTCGAGCTCGCCCTGCAGGGAAGCGGCGGGCCGCCACACCTGCCGCGCGTCGA
CCATGGCGGCTCCGGCGGCGGCACCTTCAACCATTCCACCACCAGCGCGATGAACTGGTCCCTGAAGGGT
GGGCGCGCCGACCCAGCTTTCTTGTACAAAGTTGGCATTATAAGAAAGCATTGCTTATCAATTTGTTGCA
ACGAACAGGTCACTATCAGTCAAAATAAAATCATTATTTGCCATCCAGCTGATATCCCCTATAGTGAGTC
GTATTACATGGTCATAGCTGTTTCCTGGCAGCTCTGGCCCGTGTCTCAAAATCTCTGATGTTACATTGCA
CAAGATAAAAATATATCATCATGAACAATAAAACTGTCTGCTTACATAAACAGTAATACAAGGGGTGTTA
TGAGCCATATTCAACGGGAAACGTCGAGGCCGCGATTAAATTCCAACATGGATGCTGATTTATATGGGTA
TAAATGGGCTCGCGATAATGTCGGGCAATCAGGTGCGACAATCTATCGCTTGTATGGGAAGCCCGATGCG
CCAGAGTTGTTTCTGAAACATGGCAAAGGTAGCGTTGCCAATGATGTTACAGATGAGATGGTCAGACTAA
ACTGGCTGACGGAATTTATGCCTCTTCCGACCATCAAGCATTTTATCCGTACTCCTGATGATGCATGGTT
ACTCACCACTGCGATCCCCGGAAAAACAGCATTCCAGGTATTAGAAGAATATCCTGATTCAGGTGAAAAT
ATTGTTGATGCGCTGGCAGTGTTCCTGCGCCGGTTGCATTCGATTCCTGTTTGTAATTGTCCTTTTAACA
GCGATCGCGTATTTCGTCTCGCTCAGGCGCAATCACGAATGAATAACGGTTTGGTTGATGCGAGTGATTT
TGATGACGAGCGTAATGGCTGGCCTGTTGAACAAGTCTGGAAAGAAATGCATAAACTTTTGCCATTCTCA
CCGGATTCAGTCGTCACTCATGGTGATTTCTCACTTGATAACCTTATTTTTGACGAGGGGAAATTAATAG
GTTGTATTGATGTTGGACGAGTCGGAATCGCAGACCGATACCAGGATCTTGCCATCCTATGGAACTGCCT
CGGTGAGTTTTCTCCTTCATTACAGAAACGGCTTTTTCAAAAATATGGTATTGATAATCCTGATATGAAT
AAATTGCAGTTTCATTTGATGCTCGATGAGTTTTTCTAATCAGAATTGGTTAATTGGTTGTAACACTGGC
AGAGCATTACGCTGACTTGACGGGACGGCGCAAGCTCATGACCAAAATCCCTTAACGTGAGTTACGCGTC
GTTCCACTGAGCGTCAGACCCCGTAGAAAAGATCAAAGGATCTTCTTGAGATCCTTTTTTTCTGCGCGTA
ATCTGCTGCTTGCAAACAAAAAAACCACCGCTACCAGCGGTGGTTTGTTTGCCGGATCAAGAGCTACCAA
CTCTTTTTCCGAAGGTAACTGGCTTCAGCAGAGCGCAGATACCAAATACTGTCCTTCTAGTGTAGCCGTA
GTTAGGCCACCACTTCAAGAACTCTGTAGCACCGCCTACATACCTCGCTCTGCTAATCCTGTTACCAGTG
GCTGCTGCCAGTGGCGATAAGTCGTGTCTTACCGGGTTGGACTCAAGACGATAGTTACCGGATAAGGCGC
AGCGGTCGGGCTGAACGGGGGGTTCGTGCACACAGCCCAGCTTGGAGCGAACGACCTACACCGAACTGAG
ATACCTACAGCGTGAGCATTGAGAAAGCGCCACGCTTCCCGAAGGGAGAAAGGCGGACAGGTATCCGGTA
AGCGGCAGGGTCGGAACAGGAGAGCGCACGAGGGAGCTTCCAGGGGGAAACGCCTGGTATCTTTATAGTC
CTGTCGGGTTTCGCCACCTCTGACTTGAGCGTCGATTTTTGTGATGCTCGTCAGGGGGGCGGAGCCTATG
GAAAAACGCCAGCAACGCGGCCTTTTTACGGTTCCTGGCCTTTTGCTGGCCTTTTGCTCACATGTTCTTT
CCTGCGTTATCCCCTGATTCTGTGGATAACCGTATTACCGCCTTTGAGTGAGCTGATACCGCTCGCCGCA
GCCGAACGACCGAGCGCAGCGAGTCAGTGAGCGAGGAAGCGGAAGAGCGCCCAATACGCAAACCGCCTCT
CCCCGCGCGTTGGCCGATTCATTAATGCAGCTGGCACGACAGGTTTCCCGACTGGAAAGCGGGCAGTGAG
CGCAACGCAATTAATACGCGTACCGCTAGCCAGGAAGAGTTTGTAGAAACGCAAAAAGGCCATCCGTCAG
GATGGCCTTCTGCTTAGTTTGATGCCTGGCAGTTTATGGCGGGCGTCCTGCCCGCCACCCTCCGGGCCGT
TGCTTCACAACGTTCAAATCCGCTCCCGGCGGATTTGTCCTACTCAGGAGAGCGTTCACCGACAAACAAC
AGATAAAACGAAAGGCCCAGTCTTCCGACTGAGCCTTTCGTTTTATTTGATGCCTGGCAGTTCCCTACTC
TCGCGTTAACGCTAGCATGGATGTTTTCCCAGTCACGACGTTGTAAAACGACGGCCAGTCTTAAGCTCGG
GCCC
