>Addgene plasmid #27725 | pUT1135-HQ858679 | addgene partial sequence | sequence record 34051 | 27725 with M13pUC-fwd
ATGATTTTATTTTGACTGATAGTGACCTGTTCGTTGCAACAAATTGATGAGCAATGCTTTTTTATAATGC
CAACTTTGTACAAAAAAGCAGGCTCCGCGGCCGCCCCCTTCACCATGGCGACCGGCGGCGGCAGCAGCAG
GAGCGACGACGTGCGCGGGCTCAAGTTTGGCAAGAAGATCTACTTCGAGCAGGACGGCGGGAGCGGGAGC
GGGGCGGGGGCGGTGGGCGGCAGGAAGGGGAAGGGCGTGGCCACCGGTGGCGCGAGGCCGGCGTCCGCCG
CCTCCGCAGCCCAGCCGCCGAGGTGCCAGGTGGACGGGTGCGGCGTGGATCTGAGCGCCGTCAAGCAGTA
CTACTGCCGGCACAAGGTGTGCAACATGCACTCCAAGGAGCCGCGCGTCTTCGTCGCCGGCATCGAGCAG
CGCTTCTGCCAACAGTGCAGCAGGTTCCACCAGCTACATGAATTTGACCAAGGGAAACGTAGCTGCCGCC
GCCGCCTCATCGGTCACAACGAGCGCCGGAGGAAGCCACCACCTGGACCTCTCACTTCACGATATGGCCG
GCTCGCTGCATCACTTCAAGAGCCTGGCAGGTTCAGAAGCTTCCTGCTCGACTTCTCGTACCCAAGGGTT
CCAAGCAGCGTGAGGGATGCGTGGCCAGGAATCCAGCACGGTGGCGACAGGATGCTGGGCACCGTCCAGT
GGCATGGGCACCAAGAACCTCCTCACCCACACCGCAGTGCAGCTGCTGGCTATGGCAACCATGCTGCATA
CAACTGCCATGGCGGC
